LOCUS       Exported 6686 bp ds-DNA circular SYN 12-AUG-2021
DEFINITION  Active SNAP tag at the centrosome.
ACCESSION   .
VERSION     .
KEYWORDS    pCS2-mCherry_SNAP_SNAPV_PACT_Active
SOURCE      synthetic DNA construct
  ORGANISM  synthetic DNA construct
REFERENCE   1 (bases 1 to 6686)
  AUTHORS   Bucko PJ, Lombard CK, Rathbun L, Garcia I, Bhat A, Wordeman L, Smith
            FD, Maly DJ, Hehnly H, Scott JD
  TITLE     Subcellular drug targeting illuminates local kinase action.
  JOURNAL   Elife. 2019 Dec 24;8. pii: 52220. doi: 10.7554/eLife.52220.
  PUBMED    31872801
REFERENCE   2 (bases 1 to 6686)
  AUTHORS   .
  TITLE     Direct Submission
  JOURNAL   Exported Aug 12, 2021 from SnapGene Server 1.1.58
            http://www.snapgene.com
FEATURES             Location/Qualifiers
     source          1..6686
                     /organism="synthetic DNA construct"
                     /mol_type="other DNA"
     promoter        1..978
                     /label=CMV IE94 promoter
                     /note="enhancer/promoter region of simian cytomegalovirus
                     major immediate early transcription unit IE94"
     promoter        1013..1031
                     /label=SP6 promoter
                     /note="promoter for bacteriophage SP6 RNA polymerase"
     primer_bind     1013..1030
                     /label=SP6
                     /note="SP6 promoter, forward primer"
     regulatory      1059..1068
                     /regulatory_class="other"
                     /note="vertebrate consensus sequence for strong initiation
                     of translation (Kozak, 1987)"
     CDS             1065..1772
                     /codon_start=1
                     /product="monomeric derivative of DsRed fluorescent protein
                     (Shaner et al., 2004)"
                     /label=mCherry
                     /note="mammalian codon-optimized"
                     /translation="MVSKGEEDNMAIIKEFMRFKVHMEGSVNGHEFEIEGEGEGRPYEG
                     TQTAKLKVTKGGPLPFAWDILSPQFMYGSKAYVKHPADIPDYLKLSFPEGFKWERVMNF
                     EDGGVVTVTQDSSLQDGEFIYKVKLRGTNFPSDGPVMQKKTMGWEASSERMYPEDGALK
                     GEIKQRLKLKDGGHYDAEVKTTYKAKKPVQLPGAYNVNIKLDITSHNEDYTIVEQYERA
                     EGRHSTGGMDELYK"
     primer_bind     complement(1210..1228)
                     /label=mCherry-R
                     /note="mCherry, reverse primer"
     primer_bind     1478..1497
                     /label=mCherry-F
                     /note="mCherry, forward primer"
     CDS             1791..2333
                     /codon_start=1
                     /product="human O6-alkylguanine-DNA-alkyltransferase
                     variant that forms covalent bonds with benzylguanine
                     derivatives"
                     /label=SNAP-tag(R)
                     /note="optimized for mammalian expression"
                     /translation="DKDCEMKRTTLDSPLGKLELSGCEQGLHEIKLLGKGTSAADAVEV
                     PAPAAVLGGPEPLMQATAWLNAYFHQPEAIEEFPVPALHHPVFQQESFTRQVLWKLLKV
                     VKFGEVISYQQLAALAGNPAATAAVKTALSGNPVPILIPCHRVVSSSGAVGGYEGGLAV
                     KEWLLAHEGHRLGKPGLG"
     promoter        complement(3694..3711)
                     /label=T7 promoter
                     /note="promoter for bacteriophage T7 RNA polymerase"
     polyA_signal    3716..3850
                     /label=SV40 poly(A) signal
                     /note="SV40 polyadenylation signal"
     primer_bind     complement(3740..3759)
                     /label=EBV-rev
                     /note="SV40 polyA terminator, reverse primer"
     primer_bind     3794..3813
                     /label=SV40pA-R
                     /note="SV40 polyA, reverse primer"
     primer_bind     complement(3963..3983)
                     /label=T3
                     /note="T3 promoter, forward primer"
     promoter        complement(3963..3981)
                     /label=T3 promoter
                     /note="promoter for bacteriophage T3 RNA polymerase"
     primer_bind     complement(4002..4018)
                     /label=M13 rev
                     /note="common sequencing primer, one of multiple similar
                     variants"
     primer_bind     complement(4002..4018)
                     /label=M13 Reverse
                     /note="In lacZ gene. Also called M13-rev"
     primer_bind     complement(4015..4037)
                     /label=M13/pUC Reverse
                     /note="In lacZ gene"
     protein_bind    4026..4042
                     /label=lac operator
                     /bound_moiety="lac repressor encoded by lacI"
                     /note="The lac repressor binds to the lac operator to
                     inhibit transcription in E. coli. This inhibition can be
                     relieved by adding lactose or
                     isopropyl-beta-D-thiogalactopyranoside (IPTG)."
     promoter        complement(4050..4080)
                     /label=lac promoter
                     /note="promoter for the E. coli lac operon"
     protein_bind    4095..4116
                     /label=CAP binding site
                     /bound_moiety="E. coli catabolite activator protein"
                     /note="CAP binding activates transcription in the presence
                     of cAMP."
     primer_bind     complement(4233..4250)
                     /label=L4440
                     /note="L4440 vector, forward primer"
     rep_origin      complement(4404..4992)
                     /direction=LEFT
                     /label=ori
                     /note="high-copy-number ColE1/pMB1/pBR322/pUC origin of
                     replication"
     primer_bind     complement(4484..4503)
                     /label=pBR322ori-F
                     /note="pBR322 origin, forward primer"
     CDS             complement(5163..6023)
                     /codon_start=1
                     /gene="bla"
                     /product="beta-lactamase"
                     /label=AmpR
                     /note="confers resistance to ampicillin, carbenicillin, and
                     related antibiotics"
                     /translation="MSIQHFRVALIPFFAAFCLPVFAHPETLVKVKDAEDQLGARVGYI
                     ELDLNSGKILESFRPEERFPMMSTFKVLLCGAVLSRIDAGQEQLGRRIHYSQNDLVEYS
                     PVTEKHLTDGMTVRELCSAAITMSDNTAANLLLTTIGGPKELTAFLHNMGDHVTRLDRW
                     EPELNEAIPNDERDTTMPVAMATTLRKLLTGELLTLASRQQLIDWMEADKVAGPLLRSA
                     LPAGWFIADKSGAGERGSRGIIAALGPDGKPSRIVVIYTTGSQATMDERNRQIAEIGAS
                     LIKHW"
     primer_bind     5786..5805
                     /label=Amp-R
                     /note="Ampicillin resistance gene, reverse primer"
     promoter        complement(6024..6128)
                     /gene="bla"
                     /label=AmpR promoter
     rep_origin      complement(6154..6609)
                     /direction=LEFT
                     /label=f1 ori
                     /note="f1 bacteriophage origin of replication; arrow
                     indicates direction of (+) strand synthesis"
     primer_bind     complement(6291..6312)
                     /label=F1ori-F
                     /note="F1 origin, forward primer"
     primer_bind     6503..6522
                     /label=F1ori-R
                     /note="F1 origin, reverse primer"
ORIGIN
        1 gccaattcaa tatggcgtat atggactcat gccaattcaa tatggtggat ctggacctgt
       61 gccaattcaa tatggcgtat atggactcgt gccaattcaa tatggtggat ctggacccca
      121 gccaattcaa tatggcggac ttggcaccat gccaattcaa tatggcggac ctggcactgt
      181 gccaactggg gaggggtcta cttggcacgg tgccaagttt gaggaggggt cttggccctg
      241 tgccaagtcc gccatattga attggcatgg tgccaataat ggcggccata ttggctatat
      301 gccaggatca atatataggc aatatccaat atggccctat gccaatatgg ctattggcca
      361 ggttcaatac tatgtattgg ccctatgcca tatagtattc catatatggg ttttcctatt
      421 gacgtagata gcccctccca atgggcggtc ccatatacca tatatggggc ttcctaatac
      481 cgcccatagc cactccccca ttgacgtcaa tggtctctat atatggtctt tcctattgac
      541 gtcatatggg cggtcctatt gacgtatatg gcgcctcccc cattgacgtc aattacggta
      601 aatggcccgc ctggctcaat gcccattgac gtcaatagga ccacccacca ttgacgtcaa
      661 tgggatggct cattgcccat tcatatccgt tctcacgccc cctattgacg tcaatgacgg
      721 taaatggccc acttggcagt acatcaatat ctattaatag taacttggca agtacattac
      781 tattggaagt acgccagggt acattggcag tactcccatt gacgtcaatg gcggtaaatg
      841 gcccgcgatg gctgccaagt acatccccat tgacgtcaat ggggaggggc aatgacgcaa
      901 atgggcgttc cattgacgta aatgggcggt aggcgtgcct aatgggaggt ctatataagc
      961 aatgctcgtt tagggaaccg ccattctgcc tggggacgtc ggagcaagct tgatttaggt
     1021 gacactatag aatacaagct acttgttctt tttgcagtgc caccatggtg agcaagggcg
     1081 aggaggataa catggccatc atcaaggagt tcatgcgctt caaggtgcac atggagggct
     1141 ccgtgaacgg ccacgagttc gagatcgagg gcgagggcga gggccgcccc tacgagggca
     1201 cccagaccgc caagctgaag gtgaccaagg gtggccccct gcccttcgcc tgggacatcc
     1261 tgtcccctca gttcatgtac ggctccaagg cctacgtgaa gcaccccgcc gacatccccg
     1321 actacttgaa gctgtccttc cccgagggct tcaagtggga gcgcgtgatg aacttcgagg
     1381 acggcggcgt ggtgaccgtg acccaggact cctccctgca ggacggcgag ttcatctaca
     1441 aggtgaagct gcgcggcacc aacttcccct ccgacggccc cgtaatgcag aagaagacca
     1501 tgggctggga ggcctcctcc gagcggatgt accccgagga cggcgccctg aagggcgaga
     1561 tcaagcagag gctgaagctg aaggacggcg gccactacga cgctgaggtc aagaccacct
     1621 acaaggccaa gaagcccgtg cagctgcccg gcgcctacaa cgtcaacatc aagttggaca
     1681 tcacctccca caacgaggac tacaccatcg tggaacagta cgaacgcgcc gagggccgcc
     1741 actccaccgg cggcatggac gagctgtaca agggtactgg ctctggaacc gacaaagact
     1801 gcgaaatgaa gcgcaccacc ctggatagcc ctctgggcaa gctggaactg tctgggtgcg
     1861 aacagggcct gcacgagatc aagctgctgg gcaaaggaac atctgccgcc gacgccgtgg
     1921 aagtgcctgc cccagccgcc gtgctgggcg gaccagagcc actgatgcag gccaccgcct
     1981 ggctcaacgc ctactttcac cagcctgagg ccatcgagga gttccctgtg ccagccctgc
     2041 accacccagt gttccagcag gagagcttta cccgccaggt gctgtggaaa ctgctgaaag
     2101 tggtgaagtt cggagaggtc atcagctacc agcagctggc cgccctggcc ggcaatcccg
     2161 ccgccaccgc cgccgtgaaa accgccctga gcggaaatcc cgtgcccatt ctgatcccct
     2221 gccaccgggt ggtgtctagc tctggcgccg tggggggcta cgagggcggg ctcgccgtga
     2281 aagagtggct gctggcccac gagggccaca gactgggcaa gcctgggctg ggtgggagtg
     2341 gaacaggcag cggtaccggc tcagataagg actgcgagat gaaacggacc acactggact
     2401 caccactggg gaaactggag ctgagcggct gcgagcaggg actccacgaa atcaaactgc
     2461 tcggcaaggg gactagcgcc gctgatgctg tggaggtccc agctcctgca gccgtcctgg
     2521 gaggacccga acccctcatg caagctaccg catggctgaa cgcatacttc catcagccag
     2581 aagctatcga agaatttccc gtgcccgccc tccaccatcc cgtctttcag caagaaagtt
     2641 tcacacggca ggtcctctgg aagctcctga aggtggtcaa attcggcgaa gtgatctcat
     2701 atcagcaact cgctgcactg gcaggaaacc ctgcagctac cgcagcagtg aagacagctc
     2761 tgtctgggaa ccccgtccct atcctgattc cttgccatag agtggtcagc tccagcggag
     2821 cagtgggagg atatgaggga ggactggctg tcaaggaatg gctcctggca catgaaggcc
     2881 ataggctggg aaaacccgga ctgggacccg ccgggattgg agcacctggg agcctcgaga
     2941 cgggttctgg gacaggatcg ggctctgctt ggaagccaga cgaaacggct ccacagagtt
     3001 ccctgaggcg cccagacccc ggccggcttc caccagctgc cagcgaggaa gcacacacca
     3061 gcaatgtcaa gatggaaaaa ttgtacctgc attacttgag agcagagagc tttagaaaag
     3121 ctctgattta tcaaaagaag tatcttttgc tgttgattgg tggattccag gattctgaac
     3181 aagaaacact ctccatgatt gcccatttgg gggtatttcc ttccaaagca gaacggaaaa
     3241 tcacatctcg tcctttcacc aggttccgca cggccgtcag ggtggtcatt gcaatattaa
     3301 gattacgttt tttggttaag aaatggcaag aagtagatcg gaaaggagct ctggcacaag
     3361 gcaaagcccc tcgcccaggg ccccgagcac gacagccgca gtctccaccc agaaccagag
     3421 agtccccccc aacccgggat gtaccctctg gccacaccag ggaccctgcc agaggccgca
     3481 gactggcagc agcagcctcc ccacacagtg ggggaagagc cactccatcc ccaaattcaa
     3541 gattagaaag atccctgact gcttctcaag atccagaaca ttccttgaca gagtatattc
     3601 accatttaga agtgatccag caaagattgg gaggggtact accagattct acttcaaaga
     3661 aatcctgcca cccgatgaac ctgcagtcta gaactatagt gagtcgtatt acgtagatcc
     3721 agacatgata agatacattg atgagtttgg acaaaccaca actagaatgc agtgaaaaaa
     3781 atgctttatt tgtgaaattt gtgatgctat tgctttattt gtaaccatta taagctgcaa
     3841 taaacaagtt aacaacaaca attgcattca ttttatgttt caggttcagg gggaggtgtg
     3901 ggaggttttt taattcgcgg ccgcggcgcc aatgcattgg gcccggtacc cagcttttgt
     3961 tccctttagt gagggttaat tgcgcgcttg gcgtaatcat ggtcatagct gtttcctgtg
     4021 tgaaattgtt atccgctcac aattccacac aacatacgag ccgggagcat aaagtgtaaa
     4081 gcctggggtg cctaatgagt gagctaactc acattaattg cgttgcgctc actgcccgct
     4141 ttccagtcgg gaaacctgtc gtgccagctg cattaatgaa tcggccaacg cgcggggaga
     4201 ggcggtttgc gtattgggcg ctcttccgct tcctcgctca ctgactcgct gcgctcggtc
     4261 gttcggctgc ggcgagcggt atcagctcac tcaaaggcgg taatacggtt atccacagaa
     4321 tcaggggata acgcaggaaa gaacatgtga gcaaaaggcc agcaaaaggc caggaaccgt
     4381 aaaaaggccg cgttgctggc gtttttccat aggctccgcc cccctgacga gcatcacaaa
     4441 aatcgacgct caagtcagag gtggcgaaac ccgacaggac tataaagata ccaggcgttt
     4501 ccccctggaa gctccctcgt gcgctctcct gttccgaccc tgccgcttac cggatacctg
     4561 tccgcctttc tcccttcggg aagcgtggcg ctttctcata gctcacgctg taggtatctc
     4621 agttcggtgt aggtcgttcg ctccaagctg ggctgtgtgc acgaaccccc cgttcagccc
     4681 gaccgctgcg ccttatccgg taactatcgt cttgagtcca acccggtaag acacgactta
     4741 tcgccactgg cagcagccac tggtaacagg attagcagag cgaggtatgt aggcggtgct
     4801 acagagttct tgaagtggtg gcctaactac ggctacacta gaagaacagt atttggtatc
     4861 tgcgctctgc tgaagccagt taccttcgga aaaagagttg gtagctcttg atccggcaaa
     4921 caaaccaccg ctggtagcgg tggttttttt gtttgcaagc agcagattac gcgcagaaaa
     4981 aaaggatctc aagaagatcc tttgatcttt tctacggggt ctgacgctca gtggaacgaa
     5041 aactcacgtt aagggatttt ggtcatgaga ttatcaaaaa ggatcttcac ctagatcctt
     5101 ttaaattaaa aatgaagttt taaatcaatc taaagtatat atgagtaaac ttggtctgac
     5161 agttaccaat gcttaatcag tgaggcacct atctcagcga tctgtctatt tcgttcatcc
     5221 atagttgcct gactccccgt cgtgtagata actacgatac gggagggctt accatctggc
     5281 cccagtgctg caatgatacc gcgagaccca cgctcaccgg ctccagattt atcagcaata
     5341 aaccagccag ccggaagggc cgagcgcaga agtggtcctg caactttatc cgcctccatc
     5401 cagtctatta attgttgccg ggaagctaga gtaagtagtt cgccagttaa tagtttgcgc
     5461 aacgttgttg ccattgctac aggcatcgtg gtgtcacgct cgtcgtttgg tatggcttca
     5521 ttcagctccg gttcccaacg atcaaggcga gttacatgat cccccatgtt gtgcaaaaaa
     5581 gcggttagct ccttcggtcc tccgatcgtt gtcagaagta agttggccgc agtgttatca
     5641 ctcatggtta tggcagcact gcataattct cttactgtca tgccatccgt aagatgcttt
     5701 tctgtgactg gtgagtactc aaccaagtca ttctgagaat agtgtatgcg gcgaccgagt
     5761 tgctcttgcc cggcgtcaat acgggataat accgcgccac atagcagaac tttaaaagtg
     5821 ctcatcattg gaaaacgttc ttcggggcga aaactctcaa ggatcttacc gctgttgaga
     5881 tccagttcga tgtaacccac tcgtgcaccc aactgatctt cagcatcttt tactttcacc
     5941 agcgtttctg ggtgagcaaa aacaggaagg caaaatgccg caaaaaaggg aataagggcg
     6001 acacggaaat gttgaatact catactcttc ctttttcaat attattgaag catttatcag
     6061 ggttattgtc tcatgagcgg atacatattt gaatgtattt agaaaaataa acaaataggg
     6121 gttccgcgca catttccccg aaaagtgcca cctaaattgt aagcgttaat attttgttaa
     6181 aattcgcgtt aaatttttgt taaatcagct cattttttaa ccaataggcc gaaatcggca
     6241 aaatccctta taaatcaaaa gaatagaccg agatagggtt gagtgttgtt ccagtttgga
     6301 acaagagtcc actattaaag aacgtggact ccaacgtcaa aggnnnnnnn nnnnnnnnnn
     6361 nnnnnnnnnn nnnnnnnnnn nnnnnnnnnn nntnnnnnnn nnnnnnnnnn nnnnnnnnnn
     6421 nnnnnnnnnn nnnnnnnnnn nnnnnnnnnn nnnnnnnnnn nnnnnnnnnn nnnnnnnnnn
     6481 nnnngnnnnn nnnnnnnnnn nnnnnnnnnn nnnnnnnnnn nnnnnnnnnn nnnnnnnnnn
     6541 nnnnnnnnnn nnnnnnnnnn nnnnnnnnnn nnnnnnnnnn nnnnnnnnnn nnnnnnnnnn
     6601 nnnnnnnnnc ccattcgcca ttcaggctgc gcaactgttg ggaagggcga tcggtgcggg
     6661 cctcttcgct attacgccag tcgacc
//
