[The description below was written by a language model from this plasmid's Addgene catalogue record and the feature table of its GenBank file.]
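Description:
pCS2-mCherry_SNAP_SNAPV_PACT_Active is a 6.7 kb mammalian expression plasmid built on the pCS2 backbone. It is designed to place an active SNAP-tag at the centrosome. It is propagated in E. coli through a high-copy ColE1/pUC-type origin and selected with ampicillin via the beta-lactamase (AmpR) gene. An f1 phage origin is also present, along with lac promoter/operator remnants from the parental cloning vector.

Expression is driven by the simian cytomegalovirus IE94 enhancer/promoter and terminated by an SV40 polyadenylation signal. An SP6 promoter lies just upstream of the coding region, and T7 and T3 promoters lie in reverse orientation downstream. This is the usual pCS2 layout, and the SP6 promoter would also allow in vitro transcription of sense mRNA. After a Kozak consensus, the open reading frame begins with mammalian codon-optimized mCherry, followed by a SNAP-tag, a variant of human O6-alkylguanine-DNA alkyltransferase that bonds covalently to benzylguanine derivatives.

According to the catalogue entry, the fusion continues with a second SNAP copy described as "varied" and ends in the PACT domain, the pericentrin/AKAP450 centrosomal-targeting sequence of human origin. The feature table annotates only mCherry and the first SNAP-tag, leaving the roughly 1.3 kb before the T7 promoter unlabelled. This stretch presumably holds the second SNAP unit and PACT, and the record does not explain how the second copy differs.

In use, PACT anchors the fusion at centrosomes, mCherry reports its localization, and the active SNAP modules can capture benzylguanine-type ligands there. The associated publication title indicates this serves to target drugs to a subcellular site in order to probe local kinase action.
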