Addgene plasmid #173072: pCS2-mCherry_SNAP_SNAPV_PACT_Active
Purpose: Active SNAP tag at the centrosome
Depositing lab: Heidi Hehnly. Depositing organization: Syracuse University. Publication: Subcellular drug targeting illuminates local kinase action. Bucko PJ, Lombard CK, Rathbun L, Garcia I, Bhat A, Wordeman L, Smith FD, Maly DJ, Hehnly H, Scott JD. Elife. 2019 Dec 24;8. pii: 52220. doi: 10.7554/eLife.52220. PubMed 31872801.
Backbone
  Vector backbone: pCS2
  Backbone size w/o insert (bp): 4091
  Total vector size (bp): 6686
  Vector type: Mammalian Expression
Growth in bacteria
  Bacterial resistance: Ampicillin, 100 μg/mL
  Growth temperature: 37°C
  Growth strain: DH5alpha
  Copy number: Unknown
Gene/Insert
  Gene/Insert name: mCherry-SNAP-SNAP-Varied-PACT (alt name: pericentrin AKAP450 centrosomal-targeting domain)
  Species: H. sapiens (human)
  Insert size (bp): 2627
  Promoter: CMV IE94
  Tag / fusion protein: mCherry-SNAP-SNAP-Varied (N terminal on insert)
  Cloning method: Gibson Cloning
  Sequencing primers: 5′ SP6; 3′ T3
Resource information
  A portion of this plasmid was derived from a plasmid made by: John Scott Lab, University of Washington, Seattle WA
Terms and licenses: Academic/Nonprofit Terms; Industry Terms: Not Available to Industry
Depositor comments: The SNAP gene/insert was a gift from the Scott lab as part of collaboration on the manuscript entitled "Subcellular drug targeting illuminates local kinase action"
How to cite: pCS2-mCherry_SNAP_SNAPV_PACT_Active was a gift from Heidi Hehnly (Addgene plasmid # 173072 ; http://n2t.net/addgene:173072 ; RRID:Addgene_173072)
